>Addgene plasmid #119584 | pC0.040 | addgene full sequence | sequence record 234212 | Addgene NGS Result
GTGGCTCTTCAGTGGACGAAAGGGCCTCGTGATACGCCTATTTTTATAGGTTAATGTCATGATAATAATG
GTTTCTTAGACGTCAGGTGGCACTTTTCGGGGAAATGTGCGCGGAACCCCTATTTGTTTATTTTTCTAAA
TACATTCAAATATGTATCCGCTCATGAGACAATAACCCTGATAAATGCTTCAATAATATTGAAAAAGGAA
GAGTATGCGCTCACGCAACTGGTCCAGAACCTTGACCGAACGCAGCGGTGGTAACGGCGCAGTGGCGGTT
TTCATGGCTTGTTATGACTGTTTTTTTTTGGGGTACAGTCTATGCCTCGGGCATCCAAGCAGCAAGCGCG
TTACGCCGTGGGTCGATGTTTGATGTTATGGAGCAGCAACGATGTTACGCAGCAGGGCAGTCGCCCTAAA
ACAAAGTTAAACATCATGAGGGAAGCGGTGATCGCCGAAGTATCGACTCAACTATCAGAGGTAGTTGGCG
TCATCGAGCGCCATCTCGAACCGACGTTGCTGGCCGTACATTTGTACGGCTCCGCAGTGGATGGCGGCCT
GAAGCCACACAGCGATATTGATTTGCTGGTTACGGTGACCGTAAGGCTTGATGAAACAACGCGGCGAGCT
TTGATCAACGACCTTTTGGAAACTTCGGCTTCCCCTGGAGAGAGCGAGATTCTCCGCGCTGTAGAAGTCA
CCATTGTTGTGCACGACGACATCATTCCGTGGCGTTATCCAGCTAAGCGCGAACTGCAATTTGGAGAATG
GCAGCGCAATGACATTCTTGCAGGTATCTTCGAGCCAGCCACGATCGACATTGATCTGGCTATCTTGCTG
ACAAAAGCAAGAGAACATAGCGTTGCCTTGGTAGGTCCAGCGGCGGAGGAACTCTTTGATCCGGTTCCTG
AACAGGATCTATTTGAGGCGCTAAATGAAACCTTAACGCTATGGAACTCGCCGCCCGACTGGGCTGGCGA
TGAGCGAAATGTAGTGCTTACGTTGTCCCGCATTTGGTACAGCGCAGTAACCGGCAAAATCGCGCCGAAG
GATGTCGCTGCCGACTGGGCAATGGAGCGCCTGCCGGCCCAGTATCAGCCCGTCATACTTGAAGCTAGAC
AGGCTTATCTTGGACAAGAAGAAGATCGCTTGGCCTCGCGCGCAGATCAGTTGGAAGAATTTGTCCATTA
CGTAAAAGGCGAGATCACCAAGGTAGTCGGCAAATAACTGTCAGACCAAGTTTACTCATATATACTTTAG
ATTGATTTAAAACTTCATTTTTAATTTAAAAGGATCTAGGTGAAGATCCTTTTTGATAATCTCATGACCA
AAATCCCTTAACGTGAGTTTTCGTTCCACTGAGCGTCAGACCCCGTAGAAAAGATCAAAGGATCTTCTTG
AGATCCTTTTTTTCTGCGCGTAATCTGCTGCTTGCAAACAAAAAAACCACCGCTACCAGCGGTGGTTTGT
TTGCCGGATCAAGAGCTACCAACTCTTTTTCCGAAGGTAACTGGCTTCAGCAGAGCGCAGATACCAAATA
CTGTTCTTCTAGTGTAGCCGTAGTTAGGCCACCACTTCAAGAACTCTGTAGCACCGCCTACATACCTCGC
TCTGCTAATCCTGTTACCAGTGGCTGCTGCCAGTGGCGATAAGTCGTGTCTTACCGGGTTGGACTCAAGA
CGATAGTTACCGGATAAGGCGCAGCGGTCGGGCTGAACGGGGGGTTCGTGCACACAGCCCAGCTTGGAGC
GAACGACCTACACCGAACTGAGATACCTACAGCGTGAGCTATGAGAAAGCGCCACGCTTCCCGAAGGGAG
AAAGGCGGACAGGTATCCGGTAAGCGGCAGGGTCGGAACAGGAGAGCGCACGAGGGAGCTTCCAGGGGGA
AACGCCTGGTATCTTTATAGTCCTGTCGGGTTTCGCCACCTCTGACTTGAGCGTCGATTTTTGTGATGCT
CGTCAGGGGGGCGGAGCCTATGGAAAAACGCCAGCAACGCGGCCTTTTTACGGTTCCTGGCCTTTTGCTG
GCCTTTTGCTCACATGTTCTTTCCTGCGTTATCCCCTGATTCTGTGGATAACCGTATTACCGCCTTTGAG
TGAGCTGATACCGCTCGCCGCAGCCGAACGACCGAGCGCAGCGAGTCAGTGAGCGAGGAAGCGGAAGAGC
GCCCAATACGCAAACCGCCTCTCCCCGCGCGTTGGCCGATTCATTAATCACTCTGTGGTCTCAGGAGTTT
ACGGCTAGCTCAGTCCTAGGTACAATGCTAGCTATTGTGAGCGGATAACAATTTCACACATACTAGAGAA
AGAGGAGAAATACTAAATGTGAGACCACGAA
Features (pLannotate 1.2.2; 8 found; start..end, strand, type, name):
    110..214     +  promoter       AmpR promoter: bla
    205..285     -  CDS            int (fragment): INT2_ECOLX - Protein inferred from homology: Swiss-Prot protein existence level 3. Putative integrase believed to be involved in the insertion of antibiotic resistance genes into plasmids and transposons. From Escherichia coli.
    373..429     +  CDS            GmR (fragment): gentamycin acetyltransferase; aacC1; confers resistance to gentamycin
    436..1224    +  CDS            aadA: S3AD_ECOLX - Experimental evidence at protein level: Swiss-Prot protein existence level 1. Mediates bacterial resistance to the antibiotics streptomycin and spectinomycin. From Escherichia coli.
   1398..1986    +  rep_origin     ori: high-copy-number ColE1/pMB1/pBR322/pUC origin of replication
   2169..2218    +  CDS            lacI (fragment): lac repressor; lacI; The lac repressor binds to the lac operator to inhibit transcription in E. coli. This inhibition can be relieved by adding lactose or isopropyl-β-D-thiogalactopyranoside (IPTG).
   2244..2272    +  promoter       J23119 promoter (fragment): bacterial promoter (Registry of Standard Biological Parts BBa J23119)
   2275..2291    +  protein_bind   lac operator: The lac repressor binds to the lac operator to inhibit transcription in E. coli. This inhibition can be relieved by adding lactose or isopropyl-β-D-thiogalactopyranoside (IPTG). lac repressor encoded by lacI
