[The description below was written by a language model from this plasmid's Addgene catalogue record and pLannotate feature annotations shown in this document.]
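Description:
pC0.040 is a Level 0 promoter part from the CyanoGate modular cloning suite, a Golden Gate toolkit that extends the plant MoClo syntax to the engineering of cyanobacteria. It is built in the pICH41295 Level 0 acceptor backbone and is classed as a synthetic biology vector. The plasmid is maintained in E. coli at high copy through a ColE1/pMB1/pUC-type origin. Selection is with spectinomycin, conferred by the aadA aminoglycoside adenylyltransferase gene, which appears to be driven by the annotated bla (AmpR) promoter upstream of it. The short integrase and gentamicin acetyltransferase fragments annotated near aadA are non-functional remnants, probably of the integron context from which this resistance cassette derives.

The payload is an 88 bp synthetic insert named J23110MH. The name suggests a derivative of the J23110 member of the Anderson family of constitutive bacterial promoters, though the record does not explain the "MH" suffix. The automated annotation matches this region to a partial J23119 promoter, the consensus member of the same family. It also places a lac operator immediately downstream and a short lacI-like fragment just upstream, so the part may include an operator sequence. The record does not state whether this promoter is meant to be repressible.

The insert was cloned through BpiI sites that were destroyed in the process, as is usual for MoClo Level 0 parts. Standard parts of this kind are released with a second Type IIS enzyme and combined with coding sequence and terminator modules to form Level 1 transcription units. The plasmid is therefore a reusable promoter module for building expression cassettes of defined strength, intended mainly for cyanobacterial hosts.
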