Addgene plasmid #119584: pC0.040
Purpose: Level 0 part. Promoter
Depositing lab: Alistair McCormick. Depositing organization: University of Edinburgh. Publication: CyanoGate: A Modular Cloning Suite for Engineering Cyanobacteria Based on the Plant MoClo Syntax. Vasudevan R, Gale GAR, Schiavon AA, Puzorjov A, Malin J, Gillespie MD, Vavitsas K, Zulkower V, Wang B, Howe CJ, Lea-Smith DJ, McCormick AJ. Plant Physiol. 2019 May;180(1):39-55. doi: 10.1104/pp.18.01401. Epub 2019 Feb 28. PubMed 30819783.
Backbone
  Vector backbone: PICH41295
  Backbone size w/o insert (bp): 2247
  Vector type: Synthetic Biology
Growth in bacteria
  Bacterial resistance: Spectinomycin, 50 μg/mL
  Growth temperature: 37°C
  Growth strain: DH5alpha
  Copy number: High Copy
Gene/Insert
  Gene/Insert name: J23110MH
  Species: Synthetic
  Insert size (bp): 88
  Cloning method: Restriction Enzyme; 5′ cloning site BpiI (destroyed during cloning); 3′ cloning site BpiI (destroyed during cloning)
  Sequencing primers: 5′ ttgagtgagctgataccgct; 3′ GTCTCATGAGCGGATACATATTTGAATG
Terms and licenses: Academic/Nonprofit Terms; Industry Terms: Not Available to Industry
Depositor comments: Please visit https://www.biorxiv.org/content/10.1101/426700v1 for bioRxiv preprint.
How to cite: pC0.040 was a gift from Alistair McCormick (Addgene plasmid # 119584 ; http://n2t.net/addgene:119584 ; RRID:Addgene_119584)
