>Addgene plasmid #119584 | pC0.040 | depositor partial sequence | sequence record 226063 | J23110MH
TTTACGGCTAGCTCAGTCCTAGGTACAATGCTAGCTATTGTGAGCGGATAACAATTTCACACATACTAGA
GAAAGAGGAGAAATACTA
